Addgene plasmid #163008: pAT9748-dCBE
Purpose: plasmid expressing CBE with dCas9
Depositing lab: Ervin Welker. Depositing organization: HUN-REN Research Centre for Natural Sciences. Publication: BEAR reveals that increased fidelity variants can successfully reduce the mismatch tolerance of adenine but not cytosine base editors. Talas A, Simon DA, Kulcsar PI, Varga E, Krausz SL, Welker E. Nat Commun. 2021 Nov 3;12(1):6353. doi: 10.1038/s41467-021-26461-y. PubMed 34732717.
Backbone
  Vector backbone: pUC19
  Vector type: Mammalian Expression, CRISPR
Growth in bacteria
  Bacterial resistance: Ampicillin, 100 μg/mL
  Growth temperature: 37°C
  Growth strain: NEB Stable
  Copy number: High Copy
Gene/Insert
  Gene/Insert name: dCBE (alt name: citosine base editor with nuclease inactive Cas9)
  Species: Synthetic
  Promoter: EF1-a
  Tag / fusion protein: 3xFLAG (N terminal on insert); SV40 NLS (N terminal on insert); SV40 NLS (C terminal on insert)
  Cloning method: Gibson Cloning
  Sequencing primers: 5′ TATAAGTGCAGTAGTCGCCG; 3′ TGCTGGCCTTTTGCTC
Terms and licenses: Academic/Nonprofit Terms; Industry Terms: Not Available to Industry
How to cite: pAT9748-dCBE was a gift from Ervin Welker (Addgene plasmid # 163008 ; http://n2t.net/addgene:163008 ; RRID:Addgene_163008)
