[The description below was written by a language model from this plasmid's Addgene catalogue record and pLannotate feature annotations shown in this document.]
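Description:
pAT9748-dCBE is a mammalian expression plasmid built on a pUC19 backbone that produces a cytosine base editor in which the Cas9 moiety is nuclease-inactive (dCas9). It is maintained in E. coli at high copy through the ColE1/pUC-type origin and selected with ampicillin via the β-lactamase gene and its native promoter. The sequenced record is about 7.6 kb.

The single expression cassette is driven by the EF-1α promoter (the annotation detects the core promoter element) and terminated by the bovine growth hormone polyadenylation signal. The open reading frame follows the familiar BE3-like architecture. Rat APOBEC1 cytidine deaminase sits at the N-terminus, followed by a short segment that the annotation software labels as an ABE(7.10) fragment. Given its 48-nt length and its position, this segment is most likely the flexible linker shared between base editor designs rather than any adenine deaminase sequence. Next come Streptococcus pyogenes Cas9 and then the uracil glycosylase inhibitor (UGI) from phage PBS2. UGI blocks uracil excision, so the U created by deamination is retained and resolved as a C-to-T change. According to the catalogue entry, the fusion also carries an N-terminal 3xFLAG tag for detection and SV40 nuclear localisation signals at both ends. These small elements are not picked up in the feature table, and the inactivating Cas9 mutations are not listed there either.

No guide RNA cassette is annotated, so the sgRNA presumably has to be supplied from a separate construct. The plasmid was deposited with a study comparing the mismatch tolerance of adenine and cytosine base editors built on increased-fidelity Cas9 variants. It provides a cytosine editor that neither nicks nor cuts the target DNA.
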