Features (pLannotate 1.2.2; 9 found; start..end, strand, type, name):
     11..222     +  promoter       EF-1α core promoter: core promoter for human elongation factor EF-1α
    368..1054    +  CDS            Apobec1: ABEC1_RAT - Experimental evidence at protein level: Swiss-Prot protein existence level 1. Catalytic component of the apolipoprotein B mRNA editing enzyme complex which is responsible for the postranscriptional editing of a CAA codon for Gln to a UAA codon for stop in the APOB mRNA. May also play a role in the epigenetic regulation of gene expression by participating in DNA demethylation. From Rattus norvegicus (Rat).
   1055..1102    +  CDS            ABE(7.10) (fragment): adenine base editor comprising wild-type E. coli TadA fused to the evolved TadA*(7.10) mutant (Gaudelli et al., 2017)
   1103..5202    +  CDS            Cas9 (fragment): Cas9 (Csn1) endonuclease from the Streptococcus pyogenes Type II CRISPR/Cas system generates RNA-guided double strand breaks in DNA
   5216..5464    +  CDS            UGI: UNGI_BPPB2 - Experimental evidence at protein level: Swiss-Prot protein existence level 1. This protein binds specifically and reversibly to the host uracil-DNA glycosylase, preventing removal of uracil residues from PBS2 DNA by the host uracil-excision repair system. From Bacillus phage PBS2 (Bacteriophage PBS2).
   5531..5642    +  polyA_signal   bGH poly(A) signal: bovine growth hormone polyadenylation signal
   5803..6391    -  rep_origin     ori: high-copy-number ColE1/pMB1/pBR322/pUC origin of replication
   6562..7422    -  CDS            AmpR: β-lactamase; bla; confers resistance to ampicillin, carbenicillin, and related antibiotics
   7423..7527    -  promoter       AmpR promoter: bla
>Addgene plasmid #163008 | pAT9748-dCBE | addgene full sequence | sequence record 322549 | Addgene NGS Result
GCCCGTCAGTGGGCAGAGCGCACATCGCCCACAGTCCCCGAGAAGTTGGGGGGAGGGGTCGGCAATTGAA
CCGGTGCCTAGAGAAGGTGGCGCGGGGTAAACTGGGAAAGTGATGTCGTGTACTGGCTCCGCCTTTTTCC
CGAGGGTGGGGGAGAACCGTATATAAGTGCAGTAGTCGCCGTGAACGTTCTTTTTCGCAACGGGTTTGCC
GCCAGAACACAGGTGTCGTGACGCGGGATCCGCCACCATGGACTATAAGGACCACGACGGAGACTACAAG
GATCATGATATTGATTACAAAGACGATGACGATAAGATGGCCCCAAAGAAGAAGCGGAAGGTCGGTATCC
ACGGAGTCCCAGCAGCCATGAGCTCAGAGACTGGCCCAGTGGCTGTGGACCCCACATTGAGACGGCGGAT
CGAGCCCCATGAGTTTGAGGTATTCTTCGATCCGAGAGAGCTCCGCAAGGAGACCTGCCTGCTTTACGAA
ATTAATTGGGGGGGCCGGCACTCCATTTGGCGACATACATCACAGAACACTAACAAGCACGTCGAAGTCA
ACTTCATCGAGAAGTTCACGACAGAAAGATATTTCTGTCCGAACACAAGGTGCAGCATTACCTGGTTTCT
CAGCTGGAGCCCATGCGGCGAATGTAGTAGGGCCATCACTGAATTCCTGTCAAGGTATCCCCACGTCACT
CTGTTTATTTACATCGCAAGGCTGTACCACCACGCTGACCCCCGCAATCGACAAGGCCTGCGGGATTTGA
TCTCTTCAGGTGTGACTATCCAAATTATGACTGAGCAGGAGTCAGGATACTGCTGGAGAAACTTTGTGAA
TTATAGCCCGAGTAATGAAGCCCACTGGCCTAGGTATCCCCATCTGTGGGTACGACTGTACGTTCTTGAA
CTGTACTGCATCATACTGGGCCTGCCTCCTTGTCTCAACATTCTGAGAAGGAAGCAGCCACAGCTGACAT
TCTTTACCATCGCTCTTCAGTCTTGTCATTACCAGCGACTGCCCCCACACATTCTCTGGGCCACCGGGTT
GAAAAGCGGCAGCGAGACTCCCGGGACCTCAGAGTCCGCCACACCCGAAAGTGACAAGAAGTACAGCATC
GGCCTGGCCATCGGCACCAACTCTGTGGGCTGGGCCGTGATCACCGACGAGTACAAGGTGCCCAGCAAGA
AATTCAAGGTGCTGGGCAACACCGACCGGCACAGCATCAAGAAGAACCTGATCGGAGCCCTGCTGTTCGA
CAGCGGCGAAACAGCCGAGGCCACCCGGCTGAAGAGAACCGCCAGAAGAAGATACACCAGACGGAAGAAC
CGGATCTGCTATCTGCAAGAGATCTTCAGCAACGAGATGGCCAAGGTGGACGACAGCTTCTTCCACAGAC
TGGAAGAGTCCTTCCTGGTGGAAGAGGATAAGAAGCACGAGCGGCACCCCATCTTCGGCAACATCGTGGA
CGAGGTGGCCTACCACGAGAAGTACCCCACCATCTACCACCTGAGAAAGAAACTGGTGGACAGCACCGAC
AAGGCCGACCTGCGGCTGATCTATCTGGCCCTGGCCCACATGATCAAGTTCCGGGGCCACTTCCTGATCG
AGGGCGACCTGAACCCCGACAACAGCGACGTGGACAAGCTGTTCATCCAGCTGGTGCAGACCTACAACCA
GCTGTTCGAGGAAAACCCCATCAACGCCAGCGGCGTGGACGCCAAGGCCATCCTGTCTGCCAGACTGAGC
AAGAGCAGACGGCTGGAAAATCTGATCGCCCAGCTGCCCGGCGAGAAGAAGAATGGCCTGTTCGGCAACC
TGATTGCCCTGAGCCTGGGCCTGACCCCCAACTTCAAGAGCAACTTCGACCTGGCCGAGGATGCCAAACT
GCAGCTGAGCAAGGACACCTACGACGACGACCTGGACAACCTGCTGGCCCAGATCGGCGACCAGTACGCC
GACCTGTTTCTGGCCGCCAAGAACCTGTCCGACGCCATCCTGCTGAGCGACATCCTGAGAGTGAACACCG
AGATCACCAAGGCCCCCCTGAGCGCCTCTATGATCAAGAGATACGACGAGCACCACCAGGACCTGACCCT
GCTGAAAGCTCTCGTGCGGCAGCAGCTGCCTGAGAAGTACAAAGAGATTTTCTTCGACCAGAGCAAGAAC
GGCTACGCCGGCTACATTGACGGCGGAGCCAGCCAGGAAGAGTTCTACAAGTTCATCAAGCCCATCCTGG
AAAAGATGGACGGCACCGAGGAACTGCTCGTGAAGCTGAACAGAGAGGACCTGCTGCGGAAGCAGCGGAC
CTTCGACAACGGCAGCATCCCCCACCAGATCCACCTGGGAGAGCTGCACGCCATTCTGCGGCGGCAGGAA
GATTTTTACCCATTCCTGAAGGACAACCGGGAAAAGATCGAGAAGATCCTGACCTTCCGCATCCCCTACT
ACGTGGGCCCTCTGGCCAGGGGAAACAGCAGATTCGCCTGGATGACCAGAAAGAGCGAGGAAACCATCAC
CCCCTGGAACTTCGAGGAAGTGGTGGACAAGGGCGCTTCCGCCCAGAGCTTCATCGAGCGGATGACCAAC
TTCGATAAGAACCTGCCCAACGAGAAGGTGCTGCCCAAGCACAGCCTGCTGTACGAGTACTTCACCGTGT
ATAACGAGCTGACCAAAGTGAAATACGTGACCGAGGGAATGAGAAAGCCCGCCTTCCTGAGCGGCGAGCA
GAAAAAGGCCATCGTGGACCTGCTGTTCAAGACCAACCGGAAAGTGACCGTGAAGCAGCTGAAAGAGGAC
TACTTCAAGAAAATCGAGTGCTTCGACTCCGTGGAAATCTCCGGCGTGGAAGATCGGTTCAACGCCTCCC
TGGGCACATACCACGATCTGCTGAAAATTATCAAGGACAAGGACTTCCTGGACAATGAGGAAAACGAGGA
CATTCTGGAAGATATCGTGCTGACCCTGACACTGTTTGAGGACAGAGAGATGATCGAGGAACGGCTGAAA
ACCTATGCCCACCTGTTCGACGACAAAGTGATGAAGCAGCTGAAGCGGCGGAGATACACCGGCTGGGGCA
GGCTGAGCCGGAAGCTGATCAACGGCATCCGGGACAAGCAGTCCGGCAAGACAATCCTGGATTTCCTGAA
GTCCGACGGCTTCGCCAACAGAAACTTCATGCAGCTGATCCACGACGACAGCCTGACCTTTAAAGAGGAC
ATCCAGAAAGCCCAGGTGTCCGGCCAGGGCGATAGCCTGCACGAGCACATTGCCAATCTGGCCGGCAGCC
CCGCCATTAAGAAGGGCATCCTGCAGACAGTGAAGGTGGTGGACGAGCTCGTGAAAGTGATGGGCCGGCA
CAAGCCCGAGAACATCGTGATCGAAATGGCCAGAGAGAACCAGACCACCCAGAAGGGACAGAAGAACAGC
CGCGAGAGAATGAAGCGGATCGAAGAGGGCATCAAAGAGCTGGGCAGCCAGATCCTGAAAGAACACCCAG
TGGAAAACACCCAGCTGCAGAACGAGAAGCTGTACCTGTACTACCTGCAGAATGGGCGGGATATGTACGT
GGACCAGGAACTGGACATCAACCGGCTGTCCGACTACGATGTGGACGCCATCGTGCCTCAGAGCTTTCTG
AAGGACGACTCCATCGACAACAAGGTGCTGACCAGAAGCGACAAGAACCGGGGCAAGAGCGACAACGTGC
CCTCCGAAGAGGTCGTGAAGAAGATGAAGAACTACTGGCGGCAGCTGCTGAACGCCAAGCTGATTACCCA
GAGAAAGTTCGACAATCTGACCAAGGCCGAGAGAGGCGGCCTGAGCGAACTGGATAAGGCCGGCTTCATC
AAGAGACAGCTGGTGGAAACCCGGCAGATCACAAAGCACGTGGCACAGATCCTGGACTCCCGGATGAACA
CTAAGTACGACGAGAATGACAAGCTGATCCGGGAAGTGAAAGTGATCACCCTGAAGTCCAAGCTGGTGTC
CGATTTCCGGAAGGATTTCCAGTTTTACAAAGTGCGCGAGATCAACAACTACCACCACGCCCACGACGCC
TACCTGAACGCCGTCGTGGGAACCGCCCTGATCAAAAAGTACCCTAAGCTGGAAAGCGAGTTCGTGTACG
GCGACTACAAGGTGTACGACGTGCGGAAGATGATCGCCAAGAGCGAGCAGGAAATCGGCAAGGCTACCGC
CAAGTACTTCTTCTACAGCAACATCATGAACTTTTTCAAGACCGAGATTACCCTGGCCAACGGCGAGATC
CGGAAGCGGCCTCTGATCGAGACAAACGGCGAAACCGGGGAGATCGTGTGGGATAAGGGCCGGGATTTTG
CCACCGTGCGGAAAGTGCTGAGCATGCCCCAAGTGAATATCGTGAAAAAGACCGAGGTGCAGACAGGCGG
CTTCAGCAAAGAGTCTATCCTGCCCAAGAGGAACAGCGATAAGCTGATCGCCAGAAAGAAGGACTGGGAC
CCTAAGAAGTACGGCGGCTTCGACAGCCCCACCGTGGCCTATTCTGTGCTGGTGGTGGCCAAAGTGGAAA
AGGGCAAGTCCAAGAAACTGAAGAGTGTGAAAGAGCTGCTGGGGATCACCATCATGGAAAGAAGCAGCTT
CGAGAAGAATCCCATCGACTTTCTGGAAGCCAAGGGCTACAAAGAAGTGAAAAAGGACCTGATCATCAAG
CTGCCTAAGTACTCCCTGTTCGAGCTGGAAAACGGCCGGAAGAGAATGCTGGCCTCTGCCGGCGAACTGC
AGAAGGGAAACGAACTGGCCCTGCCCTCCAAATATGTGAACTTCCTGTACCTGGCCAGCCACTATGAGAA
GCTGAAGGGCTCCCCCGAGGATAATGAGCAGAAACAGCTGTTTGTGGAACAGCACAAGCACTACCTGGAC
GAGATCATCGAGCAGATCAGCGAGTTCTCCAAGAGAGTGATCCTGGCCGACGCTAATCTGGACAAAGTGC
TGTCCGCCTACAACAAGCACCGGGATAAGCCCATCAGAGAGCAGGCCGAGAATATCATCCACCTGTTTAC
CCTGACCAATCTGGGAGCCCCTGCCGCCTTCAAGTACTTTGACACCACCATCGACCGGAAGAGGTACACC
AGCACCAAAGAGGTGCTGGACGCCACCCTGATCCACCAGAGCATCACCGGCCTGTACGAGACACGGATCG
ACCTGTCTCAGCTGGGAGGCGATTCAGGCGGATCTACTAATCTGTCAGATATTATTGAAAAGGAGACCGG
TAAGCAACTGGTTATCCAGGAATCCATCCTCATGCTCCCAGAGGAGGTGGAAGAAGTCATTGGGAACAAG
CCGGAAAGCGATATACTCGTGCACACCGCCTACGACGAGAGCACCGACGAGAATGTCATGCTTCTGACTA
GCGACGCCCCTGAATACAAGCCTTGGGCTCTGGTCATACAGGATAGCAACGGTGAGAACAAGATTAAGAT
GCTCTCTGGTGGTTCTCCCAAGAAGAAGAGGAAAGTCTGACATGTCCTAGAGCTCGCTGATCAGCCTCGA
CTGTGCCTTCTAGTTGCCAGCCATCTGTTGTTTGCCCCTCCCCCGTGCCTTCCTTGACCCTGGAAGGTGC
CACTCCCACTGTCCTTTCCTAATAAAATGAGGAAATTGCATCGCATTGTCTGAGTAGGTGTCATTCTATT
CTGGGGGGTGGGGTGGGGCAGGACAGCAAGGGGGAGGATTGGGAAGAGAATAGCAGGCATGCTGGGGAGC
GGCCGCTGAGCAAAAGGCCAGCAAAAGGCCAGGAACCGTAAAAAGGCCGCGTTGCTGGCGTTTTTCCATA
GGCTCCGCCCCCCTGACGAGCATCACAAAAATCGACGCTCAAGTCAGAGGTGGCGAAACCCGACAGGACT
ATAAAGATACCAGGCGTTTCCCCCTGGAAGCTCCCTCGTGCGCTCTCCTGTTCCGACCCTGCCGCTTACC
GGATACCTGTCCGCCTTTCTCCCTTCGGGAAGCGTGGCGCTTTCTCATAGCTCACGCTGTAGGTATCTCA
GTTCGGTGTAGGTCGTTCGCTCCAAGCTGGGCTGTGTGCACGAACCCCCCGTTCAGCCCGACCGCTGCGC
CTTATCCGGTAACTATCGTCTTGAGTCCAACCCGGTAAGACACGACTTATCGCCACTGGCAGCAGCCACT
GGTAACAGGATTAGCAGAGCGAGGTATGTAGGCGGTGCTACAGAGTTCTTGAAGTGGTGGCCTAACTACG
GCTACACTAGAAGAACAGTATTTGGTATCTGCGCTCTGCTGAAGCCAGTTACCTTCGGAAAAAGAGTTGG
TAGCTCTTGATCCGGCAAACAAACCACCGCTGGTAGCGGTGGTTTTTTTGTTTGCAAGCAGCAGATTACG
CGCAGAAAAAAAGGATCTCAAGAAGATCCTTTGATCTTTTCTACGGGGTCTGACGCTCAGTGGAACGAAA
ACTCACGTTAAGGGATTTTGGTCATGAGATTATCAAAAAGGATCTTCACCTAGATCCTTTTAAATTAAAA
ATGAAGTTTTAAATCAATCTAAAGTATATATGAGTAAACTTGGTCTGACAGTTACCAATGCTTAATCAGT
GAGGCACCTATCTCAGCGATCTGTCTATTTCGTTCATCCATAGTTGCCTGACTCCCCGTCGTGTAGATAA
CTACGATACGGGAGGGCTTACCATCTGGCCCCAGTGCTGCAATGATACCGCGAGACCCACGCTCACCGGC
TCCAGATTTATCAGCAATAAACCAGCCAGCCGGAAGGGCCGAGCGCAGAAGTGGTCCTGCAACTTTATCC
GCCTCCATCCAGTCTATTAATTGTTGCCGGGAAGCTAGAGTAAGTAGTTCGCCAGTTAATAGTTTGCGCA
ACGTTGTTGCCATTGCTACAGGCATCGTGGTGTCACGCTCGTCGTTTGGTATGGCTTCATTCAGCTCCGG
TTCCCAACGATCAAGGCGAGTTACATGATCCCCCATGTTGTGCAAAAAAGCGGTTAGCTCCTTCGGTCCT
CCGATCGTTGTCAGAAGTAAGTTGGCCGCAGTGTTATCACTCATGGTTATGGCAGCACTGCATAATTCTC
TTACTGTCATGCCATCCGTAAGATGCTTTTCTGTGACTGGTGAGTACTCAACCAAGTCATTCTGAGAATA
GTGTATGCGGCGACCGAGTTGCTCTTGCCCGGCGTCAATACGGGATAATACCGCGCCACATAGCAGAACT
TTAAAAGTGCTCATCATTGGAAAACGTTCTTCGGGGCGAAAACTCTCAAGGATCTTACCGCTGTTGAGAT
CCAGTTCGATGTAACCCACTCGTGCACCCAACTGATCTTCAGCATCTTTTACTTTCACCAGCGTTTCTGG
GTGAGCAAAAACAGGAAGGCAAAATGCCGCAAAAAAGGGAATAAGGGCGACACGGAAATGTTGAATACTC
ATACTCTTCCTTTTTCAATATTATTGAAGCATTTATCAGGGTTATTGTCTCATGAGCGGATACATATTTG
AATGTATTTAGAAAAATAAACAAATAGGGGTTCCGCGCACATTTCCCCGAAAAGTGCCACCTGACGTCCA
GCAGAGATCCACTTTGGCGCCGGCTCGAGTGGCTCCGGT
